>Addgene plasmid #104362 | myc-hIFITM3-S61A,N64A,T65A | addgene full sequence | sequence record 199999 | Addgene NGS Result
CAGCTGGCGAAAGGGGGATGTGCTGCAAGGCGATTAAGTTGGGTAACGCCAGGGTTTTCCCAGTCACGAC
GTTGTAAAACGACGGCCAGTGAGTTCGAGCTTGCATGCCTGCAGGTCGTTACATAACTTACGGTAAATGG
CCCGCCTGGCTGACCGCCCAACGACCCCCGCCCATTGACGTCAATAATGACGTATGTTCCCATAGTAACG
CCAATAGGGACTTTCCATTGACGTCAATGGGTGGAGTATTTACGGTAAACTGCCCACTTGGCAGTACATC
AAGTGTATCATATGCCAAGTACGCCCCCTATTGACGTCAATGACGGTAAATGGCCCGCCTGGCATTATGC
CCAGTACATGACCTTATGGGACTTTCCTACTTGGCAGTACATCTACGTATTAGTCATCGCTATTACCATG
GTGATGCGGTTTTGGCAGTACATCAATGGGCGTGGATAGCGGTTTGACTCACGGGGATTTCCAAGTCTCC
ACCCCATTGACGTCAATGGGAGTTTGTTTTGGCACCAAAATCAACGGGACTTTCCAAAATGTCGTAACAA
CTCCGCCCCATTGACGCAAATGGGCGGTAGGCGTGTACGGTGGGAGGTCTATATAAGCAGAGCTCGTTTA
GTGAACCGTCAGATCGCCTGGAGACGCCATCCACGCTGTTTTGACCTCCATAGAAGACACCGGGACCGAT
CCAGCCTCCGGACTCTAGAGGATCCGGTACTAGAGGAACTGAAAAACCAGAAAGTTAACTGGTAAGTTTA
GTCTTTTTGTCTTTTATTTCAGGTCCCGGATCCGGTGGTGGTGCAAATCAAAGAACTGCTCCTCAGTGGA
TGTTGCCTTTACTTCTAGGCCTGTACGGAAGTGTTACTTCTGCTCTAAAAGCTGCGGAATTGTACCCGCG
GGCCCACCATGGCATCAATGCAGAAGCTGATCTCAGAGGAGGACCTGCTTATGGCCATGGAGGCCCGAAT
TCCCATGAATCACACTGTCCAAACCTTCTTCTCTCCTGTCAACAGTGGCCAGCCCCCCAACTATGAGATG
CTCAAGGAGGAGCACGAGGTGGCTGTGCTGGGGGCGCCCCACAACCCTGCTCCCCCGACGTCCACCGTGA
TCCACATCCGCAGCGAGACCTCCGTGCCCGACCATGTCGTCTGGGCCCTGTTCGCCGCCCTCTTCATGAA
CCCCTGCTGCCTGGGCTTCATAGCATTCGCCTACTCCGTGAAGTCTAGGGACAGGAAGATGGTTGGCGAC
GTGACCGGGGCCCAGGCCTATGCCTCCACCGCCAAGTGCCTGAACATCTGGGCCCTGATTCTGGGCATCC
TCATGACCATTCTGCTCATCGTCATCCCAGTGCTGATCTTCCAGGCCTATGGATAGGTCGACCGAGATCT
CTCGAGGTACCGCGGCCGCGGGGATCCAGACATGATAAGATACATTGATGAGTTTGGACAAACCACAACT
AGAATGCAGTGAAAAAAATGCTTTATTTGTGAAATTTGTGATGCTATTGCTTTATTTGTAACCATTATAA
GCTGCAATAAACAAGTTAACAACAACAATTGCATTCATTTTATGTTTCAGGTTCAGGGGGAGGTGTGGGA
GGTTTTTTCGGATCCTCTAGAGTCGATCTGCAGGCATGCTAGCTTGGCGTAATCATGGTCATAGCTGTTT
CCTGTGTGAAATTGTTATCCGCTCACAATTCCACACAACATACGAGCCGGAAGCATAAAGTGTAAAGCCT
GGGGTGCCTAATGAGTGAGCTAACTCACATTAATTGCGTTGCGCTCACTGCCCGCTTTCCAGTCGGGAAA
CCTGTCGTGCCAGCTGCATTAATGAATCGGCCAACGCGCGGGGAGAGGCGGTTTGCGTATTGGGCGCTCT
TCCGCTTCCTCGCTCACTGACTCGCTGCGCTCGGTCGTTCGGCTGCGGCGAGCGGTATCAGCTCACTCAA
AGGCGGTAATACGGTTATCCACAGAATCAGGGGATAACGCAGGAAAGAACATGTGAGCAAAAGGCCAGCA
AAAGGCCAGGAACCGTAAAAAGGCCGCGTTGCTGGCGTTTTTCCATAGGCTCCGCCCCCCTGACGAGCAT
CACAAAAATCGACGCTCAAGTCAGAGGTGGCGAAACCCGACAGGACTATAAAGATACCAGGCGTTTCCCC
CTGGAAGCTCCCTCGTGCGCTCTCCTGTTCCGACCCTGCCGCTTACCGGATACCTGTCCGCCTTTCTCCC
TTCGGGAAGCGTGGCGCTTTCTCATAGCTCACGCTGTAGGTATCTCAGTTCGGTGTAGGTCGTTCGCTCC
AAGCTGGGCTGTGTGCACGAACCCCCCGTTCAGCCCGACCGCTGCGCCTTATCCGGTAACTATCGTCTTG
AGTCCAACCCGGTAAGACACGACTTATCGCCACTGGCAGCAGCCACTGGTAACAGGATTAGCAGAGCGAG
GTATGTAGGCGGTGCTACAGAGTTCTTGAAGTGGTGGCCTAACTACGGCTACACTAGAAGAACAGTATTT
GGTATCTGCGCTCTGCTGAAGCCAGTTACCTTCGGAAAAAGAGTTGGTAGCTCTTGATCCGGCAAACAAA
CCACCGCTGGTAGCGGTGGTTTTTTTGTTTGCAAGCAGCAGATTACGCGCAGAAAAAAAGGATCTCAAGA
AGATCCTTTGATCTTTTCTACGGGGTCTGACGCTCAGTGGAACGAAAACTCACGTTAAGGGATTTTGGTC
ATGAGATTATCAAAAAGGATCTTCACCTAGATCCTTTTAAATTAAAAATGAAGTTTTAAATCAATCTAAA
GTATATATGAGTAAACTTGGTCTGACAGTTACCAATGCTTAATCAGTGAGGCACCTATCTCAGCGATCTG
TCTATTTCGTTCATCCATAGTTGCCTGACTCCCCGTCGTGTAGATAACTACGATACGGGAGGGCTTACCA
TCTGGCCCCAGTGCTGCAATGATACCGCGAGACCCACGCTCACCGGCTCCAGATTTATCAGCAATAAACC
AGCCAGCCGGAAGGGCCGAGCGCAGAAGTGGTCCTGCAACTTTATCCGCCTCCATCCAGTCTATTAATTG
TTGCCGGGAAGCTAGAGTAAGTAGTTCGCCAGTTAATAGTTTGCGCAACGTTGTTGCCATTGCTACAGGC
ATCGTGGTGTCACGCTCGTCGTTTGGTATGGCTTCATTCAGCTCCGGTTCCCAACGATCAAGGCGAGTTA
CATGATCCCCCATGTTGTGCAAAAAAGCGGTTAGCTCCTTCGGTCCTCCGATCGTTGTCAGAAGTAAGTT
GGCCGCAGTGTTATCACTCATGGTTATGGCAGCACTGCATAATTCTCTTACTGTCATGCCATCCGTAAGA
TGCTTTTCTGTGACTGGTGAGTACTCAACCAAGTCATTCTGAGAATAGTGTATGCGGCGACCGAGTTGCT
CTTGCCCGGCGTCAATACGGGATAATACCGCGCCACATAGCAGAACTTTAAAAGTGCTCATCATTGGAAA
ACGTTCTTCGGGGCGAAAACTCTCAAGGATCTTACCGCTGTTGAGATCCAGTTCGATGTAACCCACTCGT
GCACCCAACTGATCTTCAGCATCTTTTACTTTCACCAGCGTTTCTGGGTGAGCAAAAACAGGAAGGCAAA
ATGCCGCAAAAAAGGGAATAAGGGCGACACGGAAATGTTGAATACTCATACTCTTCCTTTTTCAATATTA
TTGAAGCATTTATCAGGGTTATTGTCTCATGAGCGGATACATATTTGAATGTATTTAGAAAAATAAACAA
ATAGGGGTTCCGCGCACATTTCCCCGAAAAGTGCCACCTGACGTCTAAGAAACCATTATTATCATGACAT
TAACCTATAAAAATAGGCGTATCACGAGGCCCTTTCGTCTCGCGCGTTTCGGTGATGACGGTGAAAACCT
CTGACACATGCAGCTCCCGGAGACGGTCACAGCTTGTCTGTAAGCGGATGCCGGGAGCAGACAAGCCCGT
CAGGGCGCGTCAGCGGGTGTTGGCGGGTGTCGGGGCTGGCTTAACTATGCGGCATCAGAGCAGATTGTAC
TGAGAGTGCACCATATGCGGTGTGAAATACCGCACAGATGCGTAAGGAGAAAATACCGCATCAGGCGCCA
TTCGCCATTCAGGCTGCGCAACTGTTGGGAAGGGCGATCGGTGCGGGCCTCTTCGCTATTACGC
Features (pLannotate 1.2.2; 16 found; start..end, strand, type, name):
     98..118     -  misc_feature   MCS (fragment): pUC18/19 multiple cloning site
    117..420     +  enhancer       CMV enhancer: human cytomegalovirus immediate early enhancer
    421..624     +  promoter       CMV promoter: human cytomegalovirus (CMV) immediate early promoter
    762..858     +  intron         SV40 intron: modified SV40 intron with splice donor and acceptor sites
    985..1383    +  CDS            IFITM3: IFM3_HUMAN - Experimental evidence at protein level: Swiss-Prot protein existence level 1. IFN-induced antiviral protein which disrupts intracellular cholesterol homeostasis. Inhibits the entry of viruses to the host cell cytoplasm by preventing viral fusion with cholesterol depleted endosomes. May inactivate new enveloped viruses which buds out of the infected cell, by letting them go out with a cholesterol depleted membrane. Active against multiple viruses, including influenza A virus, SARS coronaviruses (SARS-CoV and SARS-CoV-2), Marburg virus (MARV), Ebola virus (EBOV), Dengue virus (DNV),
   1423..1557    -  polyA_signal   SV40 poly(A) signal: SV40 polyadenylation signal
   1692..1708    -  protein_bind   lac operator: The lac repressor binds to the lac operator to inhibit transcription in E. coli. This inhibition can be relieved by adding lactose or isopropyl-β-D-thiogalactopyranoside (IPTG). lac repressor encoded by lacI
   1716..1746    -  promoter       lac promoter: promoter for the E. coli lac operon
   1761..1782    -  protein_bind   CAP binding site: CAP binding activates transcription in the presence of cAMP. E. coli catabolite activator protein
   1795..1887    -  CDS            lacI (fragment): lac repressor; lacI; The lac repressor binds to the lac operator to inhibit transcription in E. coli. This inhibition can be relieved by adding lactose or isopropyl-β-D-thiogalactopyranoside (IPTG).
   2070..2658    -  rep_origin     ori: high-copy-number ColE1/pMB1/pBR322/pUC origin of replication
   2829..3689    -  CDS            AmpR: β-lactamase; bla; confers resistance to ampicillin, carbenicillin, and related antibiotics
   3690..3794    -  promoter       AmpR promoter: bla
   3889..3924    +  CDS            rop (fragment): Rop protein, which maintains plasmids at low copy number; rop
   4026..4125    +  misc_feature   bom (fragment): basis of mobility region from pBR322
   4131..92      -  CDS            lacZα (fragment) (across the origin): LacZα fragment of β-galactosidase; lacZ fragment
