[The description below was written by a language model from this plasmid's Addgene catalogue record and pLannotate feature annotations shown in this document.]
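Description:
myc-hIFITM3-S61A,N64A,T65A is a mammalian expression plasmid built on the Clontech pCMV-myc backbone, carrying a triple alanine-substitution mutant of human IFITM3 fused to an N-terminal myc epitope supplied by the vector. It is propagated in E. coli as a high-copy plasmid through a ColE1/pUC-type origin and selected with ampicillin via the β-lactamase gene and its own promoter. The annotated sequence also shows short remnants of lac regulatory elements, lacZα, lacI, rop and bom, which are leftovers of the pUC/pBR322 lineage and have no role in the construct's function. No mammalian selection marker is annotated, so the plasmid is suited to transient transfection.

The expression cassette consists of the human cytomegalovirus immediate-early enhancer and promoter, followed by a modified SV40 intron with splice donor and acceptor sites that promotes efficient mRNA processing, then the tagged IFITM3 open reading frame, and finally an SV40 polyadenylation signal. The roughly 400 bp insert was cloned between EcoRI and SalI sites, both of which are retained. The myc tag itself is not called out in the feature table, but the catalogue entry places it upstream of the coding sequence on the backbone, allowing detection of the protein by immunoblotting or immunofluorescence. IFITM3 is an interferon-induced membrane protein that restricts entry of many enveloped viruses, including influenza A virus, by blocking fusion in endosomes. The S61A, N64A and T65A changes were made in a study of an amphipathic helix required for IFITM3 antiviral activity, so this construct most likely serves to compare the mutant with wild-type protein in cell-based assays of that activity.
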