Addgene plasmid #104362: myc-hIFITM3-S61A,N64A,T65A
Purpose: Expresses human IFITM3-S61A,N64A,T65A with an N-terminal myc tag in mammalian cells.
Depositing lab: Jacob Yount. Publication: IFITM3 requires an amphipathic helix for antiviral activity. Chesarino NM, Compton AA, McMichael TM, Kenney AD, Zhang L, Soewarna V, Davis M, Schwartz O, Yount JS. EMBO Rep. 2017 Oct;18(10):1740-1751. doi: 10.15252/embr.201744100. Epub 2017 Aug 23. PubMed 28835547.
Backbone
  Vector backbone: pCMV-myc
  Backbone manufacturer: Clontech
  Backbone size w/o insert (bp): 3800
  Total vector size (bp): 4202
  Vector type: Mammalian Expression
Growth in bacteria
  Bacterial resistance: Ampicillin, 100 μg/mL
  Growth temperature: 37°C
  Growth strain: DH5alpha
  Copy number: High Copy
Gene/Insert
  Gene/Insert name: IFITM3
  Species: H. sapiens (human)
  Insert size (bp): 402
  Mutation: mutated the following amino acids: S61A,N64A,T65A
  Entrez Gene: IFITM3 (a.k.a. 1-8U, DSPA2b, IP15)
  Promoter: CMV
  Tag / fusion protein: myc (N terminal on backbone)
  Cloning method: Restriction Enzyme; 5′ cloning site EcoR1 (not destroyed); 3′ cloning site Sal1 (not destroyed)
  Sequencing primers: 5′ GATCCGGTACTAGAGGAACTGAAAAAC
Terms and licenses: Academic/Nonprofit Terms; Industry Terms: Not Available to Industry
How to cite: myc-hIFITM3-S61A,N64A,T65A was a gift from Jacob Yount (Addgene plasmid # 104362 ; http://n2t.net/addgene:104362 ; RRID:Addgene_104362)
