>Addgene plasmid #104362 | myc-hIFITM3-S61A,N64A,T65A | depositor partial sequence | sequence record 197680 | IFITM3-S61A,N64A,T65A  insert
ATGAATCACACTGTCCAAACCTTCTTCTCTCCTGTCAACAGTGGCCAGCCCCCCAACTATGAGATGCTCA
AGGAGGAGCACGAGGTGGCTGTGCTGGGGGCGCCCCACAACCCTGCTCCCCCGACGTCCACCGTGATCCA
CATCCGCAGCGAGACCTCCGTGCCCGACCATGTCGTCTGGGCCCTGTTCGCCGCCCTCTTCATGAACCCC
TGCTGCCTGGGCTTCATAGCATTCGCCTACTCCGTGAAGTCTAGGGACAGGAAGATGGTTGGCGACGTGA
CCGGGGCCCAGGCCTATGCCTCCACCGCCAAGTGCCTGAACATCTGGGCCCTGATTCTGGGCATCCTCAT
GACCATTCTGCTCATCGTCATCCCAGTGCTGATCTTCCAGGCCTATGGATAG
